>Addgene plasmid #179339 | pMC0x_gRNA_Pos5a1_Ptet | addgene full sequence | sequence record 357166 | Addgene NGS Result
CTCGGGTACAAATCACTGTAATGATCTTAATTCCTAATTTTTGTTGACACTCTATCATTGATAGAGTTAT
TTTAGTCCAGAGACCGAAAGTGAAACGTGATTTCATGCGTCATTTTGAACATTTTGTAAATCTTATTTAA
TAATGTGTGCGGCAATTCACATTTAATTTATGAATGTTTTCTTAACATCGCGGCAACTCAAGAAACGGCA
GGTTCGGATCTTAGCTACTAGAGAAAGAGGAGAAATACTAGATGCGTAAAGGCGAAGAACTTTTCACTGG
CGTAGTACCAATTTTAGTGGAGCTGGACGGAGATGTAAATGGTCATAAGTTTTCAGTTCGAGGAGAAGGC
GAAGGAGATGCAACTAACGGTAAGCTGACACTAAAGTTTATCTGTACCACGGGTAAACTGCCGGTCCCAT
GGCCGACACTGGTTACTACACTTACTTATGGTGTACAATGCTTTGCTCGTTATCCTGACCATATGAAGCA
GCACGATTTCTTCAAATCGGCCATGCCTGAAGGATACGTGCAAGAACGTACAATTAGCTTTAAAGATGAC
GGCACCTATAAAACGCGCGCCGAAGTTAAATTCGAGGGTGACACATTGGTTAATCGTATAGAACTTAAGG
GCATTGACTTCAAAGAAGATGGCAACATCCTTGGCCATAAACTGGAATATAATTTTAACTCTCACAATGT
CTACATTACGGCGGATAAACAAAAGAATGGCATTAAAGCGAATTTCAAAATCCGCCACAATGTCGAAGAC
GGCTCGGTTCAACTGGCGGACCATTATCAGCAGAACACCCCAATCGGTGATGGCCCGGTTCTGTTACCTG
ATAATCATTACCTTTCTACTCAAAGCGTTTTATCTAAAGATCCTAACGAGAAGCGTGATCATATGGTTCT
ACTGGAATTTGTTACCGCAGCTGGTATCACGCACGGCATGGATGAGCTGTATAAATAACCAGGCATCAAA
TAAAACGAAAGGCTCAGTCGAAAGACTGGGCCTTTCGTTTTATCTGTTGTTTGTCGGTGAACGCTCTCTA
CTAGAGTCACACTGGCTCACCTTCGGGTGGGCCTTTCTGCGTTTATAGGTCTCAGTTTCAGAGCTATGCT
GGAAACAGCATAGCAAGTTGAAATAAGGCTAGTCCGTTATCAACTTGAAAAAGTGGCACCGAGTCGGTGC
TTTTTTCTCGGTACCAAATTCCAGAAAAGAGGCCTCCCGAAAGGGGGGCCTTTTTTCGTTTTGGTCCACC
CTGCACGATAACACTGACAGGTGAGACGACTCATCGCAACTAGTAGCGGCCGCTGCAGTCCGGCAAAAAA
GGGCAAGGTGTCACCACCCTGCCCTTTTTCTTTAAAACCGAAAAGATTACTTCGCGTTATGCAGGCTTCC
TCGCTCACTGACTCGCTGCGCTCGGTCGTTCGGCTGCGGCGAGCGGTATCAGCTCACTCAAAGGCGGTAA
TACGGTTATCCACAGAATCAGGGGATAACGCAGGAAAGAACATGTGAGCAAAAGGCCAGCAAAAGGCCAG
GAACCGTAAAAAGGCCGCGTTGCTGGCGTTTTTCCATAGGCTCCGCCCCCCTGACGAGCATCACAAAAAT
CGACGCTCAAGTCAGAGGTGGCGAAACCCGACAGGACTATAAAGATACCAGGCGTTTCCCCCTGGAAGCT
CCCTCGTGCGCTCTCCTGTTCCGACCCTGCCGCTTACCGGATACCTGTCCGCCTTTCTCCCTTCGGGAAG
CGTGGCGCTTTCTCATAGCTCACGCTGTAGGTATCTCAGTTCGGTGTAGGTCGTTCGCTCCAAGCTGGGC
TGTGTGCACGAACCCCCCGTTCAGCCCGACCGCTGCGCCTTATCCGGTAACTATCGTCTTGAGTCCAACC
CGGTAAGACACGACTTATCGCCACTGGCAGCAGCCACTGGTAACAGGATTAGCAGAGCGAGGTATGTAGG
CGGTGCTACAGAGTTCTTGAAGTGGTGGCCTAACTACGGCTACACTAGAAGAACAGTATTTGGTATCTGC
GCTCTGCTGAAGCCAGTTACCTTCGGAAAAAGAGTTGGTAGCTCTTGATCCGGCAAACAAACCACCGCTG
GTAGCGGTGGTTTTTTTGTTTGCAAGCAGCAGATTACGCGCAGAAAAAAAGGATCTCAAGAAGATCCTTT
GATCTTTTCTACGGGGTCTGACGCTCAGTGGAACGAAAACTCACGTTAAGGGATTTTGGTCATGAGATTA
TCAAAAAGGATCTTCACCTAGATCCTTTTAAATTAAAAATGAAGTTTTAAATCAATCTAAAGTATATATG
AGTAAACTTGGTCTGACAGCTCGAGTCCCGTCAAGTCAGCGTAATGCTCTGCCAGTGTTACAACCAATTA
ACCAATTCTGATTAGAAAAACTCATCGAGCATCAAATGAAACTGCAATTTATTCATATCAGGATTATCAA
TACCATATTTTTGAAAAAGCCGTTTCTGTAATGAAGGAGAAAACTCACCGAGGCAGTTCCATAGGATGGC
AAGATCCTGGTATCGGTCTGCGATTCCGACTCGTCCAACATCAATACAACCTATTAATTTCCCCTCGTCA
AAAATAAGGTTATCAAGTGAGAAATCACCATGAGTGACGACTGAATCCGGTGAGAATGGCAAAAGCTTAT
GCATTTCTTTCCAGACTTGTTCAACAGGCCAGCCATTACGCTCGTCATCAAAATCACTCGCATCAACCAA
ACCGTTATTCATTCGTGATTGCGCCTGAGCCAGACGAAATACGCGATCGCTGTTAAAAGGACAATTACAA
ACAGGAATCGAATGCAACCGGCGCAGGAACACTGCCAGCGCATCAACAATATTTTCACCTGAATCAGGAT
ATTCTTCTAATACCTGGAATGCTGTTTTCCCGGGGATCGCAGTGGTGAGTAACCATGCATCATCAGGAGT
ACGGATAAAATGCTTGATGGTCGGAAGAGGCATAAATTCCGTCAGCCAGTTTAGTCTGACCATCTCATCT
GTAACATCATTGGCAACGCTACCTTTGCCATGTTTCAGAAACAACTCTGGCGCATCGGGCTTCCCATACA
ATCGATAGATTGTCGCACCTGATTGCCCGACATTATCGCGAGCCCATTTATACCCATATAAATCAGCATC
CATGTTGGAATTTAATCGCGGCCTGGAGCAAGACGTTTCCCGTTGAATATGGCTCATAACACCCCTTGTA
TTACTGTTTATGTAAGCAGACAGTTTTATTGTTCATGATGATATATTTTTATCTTGTGCAATGTAACATC
AGAGATTTTGAGACACAACGTGGCTTTGTTGAATAAATCGAACTTTTGCTGAGTTGAAGGATCAGCTCGA
GTGCCACTTGACGTCTAAGAAACCATTATTATCATGACATTAACCTATAAAAATAGGCGTATCACGAGGC
AGAATTTCAGATAAAAAAAATCCTTAGCTTTCGCTAAGGATGATTTCTGGAATTCGCGGCCGCTTCTAGA
GAGCGATGAGTCGT
Features (pLannotate 1.2.2; 11 found; start..end, strand, type, name):
     49..67      +  protein_bind   tet operator: bacterial operator O1 for the tetR and tetA genes tetracycline repressor TetR
    252..965     +  CDS            Superfolder GFP: Superfolder GFP is a basic (constitutively fluorescent) green fluorescent protein published in 2005, derived from Aequorea victoria. It is reported to be a very rapidly-maturing weak dimer.
    977..1048    +  terminator     rrnB T1 terminator: transcription terminator T1 from the E. coli rrnB gene
   1064..1091    +  terminator     T7Te terminator: phage T7 early transcription terminator
   1123..1190    +  misc_RNA       tracrRNA (fragment): trans-activating CRISPR RNA for the Streptococcus pyogenes CRISPR/Cas9 system
   1299..1318    +  misc_feature   BioBrick suffix: universal suffix for all parts
   1319..1376    +  terminator     his operon terminator: This putative transcriptin terminator from the E. coli his operon has a 2-bp deletion introduced during synthesis. Its efficiency has not been determined.
   1571..2159    -  rep_origin     ori: high-copy-number ColE1/pMB1/pBR322/pUC origin of replication
   2392..3207    -  CDS            KanR: aminoglycoside phosphotransferase; aph(3')-Ia; confers resistance to kanamycin in bacteria or G418 (Geneticin®) in eukaryotes
   3434..3477    -  terminator     bacterial terminator: putative bacterial transcription terminator
   3480..3501    +  misc_feature   BioBrick prefix: BioBrick prefix for parts that do not start with "ATG"
