[The description below was written by a language model from this plasmid's Addgene catalogue record and pLannotate feature annotations shown in this document.]
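Description:
pMC0x_gRNA_Pos5a1_Ptet is a small (about 3.5 kb) bacterial cloning plasmid of the CRISPR vector class, built on a Marburg Collection level 0 entry backbone that carries an sfGFP placeholder. It is propagated in E. coli at high copy from a ColE1/pUC-type origin and selected with kanamycin through the aph(3')-Ia (KanR) gene. BioBrick prefix and suffix sequences and several flanking bacterial terminators, including the his operon terminator, frame the cargo region and insulate it from the backbone.

The insert is a Ptet-driven guide RNA cassette with an sfGFP dropout. The feature table shows a tet operator at the upstream end, consistent with a TetR-repressible, inducible promoter. It is followed by a superfolder GFP coding sequence (derived from Aequorea victoria) with its own rrnB T1 and T7Te terminators, and then by a fragment of the Streptococcus pyogenes tracrRNA, which represents the Cas9-binding scaffold of the guide RNA. In this arrangement the GFP unit occupies the place where a spacer belongs. Replacing it with a target-specific spacer joins the promoter to the scaffold and gives non-fluorescent colonies, a simple visual screen for correct clones. The record lists the cloning method only as restriction enzyme-based and does not name the sites used.

According to the deposit information, this is gRNA position vector 5a1, one of a set of position-specific vectors whose completed guide cassettes are combined with the pST_119_LVL2 cam plasmid to assemble a multi-gRNA NT-CRISPR plasmid. NT-CRISPR pairs natural transformation with Cas9 counterselection for markerless, scarless genome editing in Vibrio natriegens. This plasmid does not itself encode Cas9 or TetR according to the annotated features.
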