Addgene plasmid #179339: pMC0x_gRNA_Pos5a1_Ptet
Purpose: gRNA Position Vector 5a1, used to create multi gRNA NT-CRISPR plasmid with pST_119_LVL2 cam
Depositing lab: Anke Becker. Depositing organization: Philipps-Universitaet Marburg. Publication: NT-CRISPR, combining natural transformation and CRISPR-Cas9 counterselection for markerless and scarless genome editing in Vibrio natriegens. Stukenberg D, Hoff J, Faber A, Becker A. Commun Biol. 2022 Mar 25;5(1):265. doi: 10.1038/s42003-022-03150-0. PubMed 35338236.
Backbone
  Vector backbone: pMC_V*_01_LVL0* Entry sfGFP (Marburg Collection)
  Vector type: CRISPR
Growth in bacteria
  Bacterial resistance: Kanamycin, 50 μg/mL
  Growth temperature: 37°C
  Growth strain: DH5alpha
  Copy number: High Copy
Gene/Insert
  Gene/Insert name: Ptet gRNA with sfGFP dropout
  Species: A. victoria
  Cloning method: Restriction Enzyme; 5′ cloning site unknown (unknown if destroyed)
Terms and licenses: Academic/Nonprofit Terms; Industry Terms: Not Available to Industry
Depositor comments: Please visit https://www.biorxiv.org/content/10.1101/2021.08.02.454823v1 for bioRxiv preprint.
How to cite: pMC0x_gRNA_Pos5a1_Ptet was a gift from Anke Becker (Addgene plasmid # 179339 ; http://n2t.net/addgene:179339 ; RRID:Addgene_179339)
